Addgene plasmid #39437: TAL2067
Depositing lab: Keith Joung. Depositing organization: Massachusetts General Hospital. Publication: FLASH assembly of TALENs for high-throughput genome editing. Reyon D, Tsai SQ, Khayter C, Foden JA, Sander JD, Joung JK. Nat Biotechnol. 2012 Apr 8. doi: 10.1038/nbt.2170. PubMed 22484455.
Backbone
  Vector backbone: JDS74
  Backbone manufacturer: Joung lab (Addgene Plasmid # 32288)
  Backbone size w/o insert (bp): 6447
  Vector type: Mammalian Expression ; T7
Growth in bacteria
  Bacterial resistance: Ampicillin, 100 μg/mL
  Growth temperature: 37°C
  Growth strain: XL1 Blue
  Copy number: High Copy
Gene/Insert
  Gene/Insert name: eGFP-TALEN-40-Right
  Species: H. sapiens (human)
  Insert size (bp): 1742
  Promoter: CMV
  Tag / fusion protein: 3X Flag (N terminal on backbone); WT FOKI (C terminal on backbone)
  Cloning method: Restriction Enzyme; 5′ cloning site BsmBI (destroyed during cloning); 3′ cloning site BsmBI (destroyed during cloning)
  Sequencing primers: 5′ CMV-F
Terms and licenses: Academic/Nonprofit Terms; Industry Terms: Not Available to Industry
Depositor comments: Target binding site: TCACGAGGGTGGGCCAGGG To reduce the chance of recombination in this plasmid, do not grow in liquid culture for more than 12-14 hours. It is strongly recommended that users perform a diagnostic digest to verify this plasmid prior to use. For example, a double digest of the plasmid with BamHI and KpnI should result in two bands at 2.4kb and 5.8kb
How to cite: TAL2067 was a gift from Keith Joung (Addgene plasmid # 39437 ; http://n2t.net/addgene:39437 ; RRID:Addgene_39437)
