[The description below was written by a language model from this plasmid's Addgene catalogue record.]
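Description:
TAL2067 is a mammalian expression plasmid encoding one half of a TALEN (transcription activator-like effector nuclease) pair directed against the eGFP reporter gene, designated eGFP-TALEN-40-Right. It is built on the JDS74 backbone (about 6.4 kb without insert), a TALEN expression vector into which an assembled array of TAL effector repeats is dropped. It is maintained in E. coli as a high-copy plasmid under ampicillin selection. The record gives no feature table, so the origin of replication and other backbone details are not explicitly stated.

The roughly 1.7 kb insert is the custom DNA-binding repeat array, produced by the FLASH assembly method and cloned between BsmBI sites, which were destroyed during cloning as expected for a type IIS junction. The backbone supplies the flanking parts of the fusion protein: an N-terminal 3X FLAG epitope tag for detection and a C-terminal wild-type FokI nuclease domain. Expression is driven by the CMV promoter in mammalian cells, and the vector type annotation also indicates a T7 promoter, which would allow in vitro transcription of the TALEN coding sequence. Because FokI cleaves as a dimer, this "Right" monomer is meant to be used with a matching "Left" TALEN that binds the opposite half-site, so that the two nuclease domains meet over the spacer and make a double-strand break. The catalogue lists the insert species as human, although the stated target is eGFP.

The construct is suited to genome-editing experiments such as disruption of an integrated eGFP reporter to measure nuclease activity. The depositor notes that the repetitive array is prone to recombination and recommends verifying the plasmid by diagnostic digest before use.
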