>Addgene plasmid #39437 | TAL2067 | depositor partial sequence | sequence record 49739 | TAL2067 sequence 1742 bps
GAACCTGACCCCAGACCAGGTAGTCGCAATCGCGTCACATGACGGGGGAAAGCAAGCCCTGGAAACCGTG
CAAAGGTTGTTGCCGGTCCTTTGTCAAGACCACGGCCTTACACCGGAGCAAGTCGTGGCCATTGCAAGCA
ACATCGGTGGCAAACAGGCTCTTGAGACGGTTCAGAGACTTCTCCCAGTTCTCTGTCAAGCCCACGGGCT
GACTCCCGATCAAGTTGTAGCGATTGCGTCGCATGACGGAGGGAAACAAGCATTGGAGACTGTCCAACGG
CTCCTTCCCGTGTTGTGTCAAGCCCACGGTTTGACGCCTGCACAAGTGGTCGCCATCGCCAACAACAACG
GCGGTAAGCAGGCGCTGGAAACAGTACAGCGCCTGCTGCCTGTACTGTGCCAGGATCATGGACTGACCCC
AGACCAGGTAGTCGCAATCGCGTCGAACATTGGGGGAAAGCAAGCCCTGGAAACCGTGCAAAGGTTGTTG
CCGGTCCTTTGTCAAGACCACGGCCTTACACCGGAGCAAGTCGTGGCCATTGCAAATAATAACGGTGGCA
AACAGGCTCTTGAGACGGTTCAGAGACTTCTCCCAGTTCTCTGTCAAGCCCACGGGCTGACTCCCGATCA
AGTTGTAGCGATTGCGAATAACAATGGAGGGAAACAAGCATTGGAGACTGTCCAACGGCTCCTTCCCGTG
TTGTGTCAAGCCCACGGTTTGACGCCTGCACAAGTGGTCGCCATCGCCAACAACAACGGCGGTAAGCAGG
CGCTGGAAACAGTACAGCGCCTGCTGCCTGTACTGTGCCAGGATCATGGACTGACCCCAGACCAGGTAGT
CGCAATCGCGTCAAACGGAGGGGGAAAGCAAGCCCTGGAAACCGTGCAAAGGTTGTTGCCGGTCCTTTGT
CAAGACCACGGCCTTACACCGGAGCAAGTCGTGGCCATTGCAAATAATAACGGTGGCAAACAGGCTCTTG
AGACGGTTCAGAGACTTCTCCCAGTTCTCTGTCAAGCCCACGGGCTGACTCCCGATCAAGTTGTAGCGAT
TGCGAATAACAATGGAGGGAAACAAGCATTGGAGACTGTCCAACGGCTCCTTCCCGTGTTGTGTCAAGCC
CACGGTTTGACGCCTGCACAAGTGGTCGCCATCGCCAACAACAACGGCGGTAAGCAGGCGCTGGAAACAG
TACAGCGCCTGCTGCCTGTACTGTGCCAGGATCATGGACTGACCCCAGACCAGGTAGTCGCAATCGCGTC
ACATGACGGGGGAAAGCAAGCCCTGGAAACCGTGCAAAGGTTGTTGCCGGTCCTTTGTCAAGACCACGGC
CTTACACCGGAGCAAGTCGTGGCCATTGCATCCCACGACGGTGGCAAACAGGCTCTTGAGACGGTTCAGA
GACTTCTCCCAGTTCTCTGTCAAGCCCACGGGCTGACTCCCGATCAAGTTGTAGCGATTGCGTCGAACAT
TGGAGGGAAACAAGCATTGGAGACTGTCCAACGGCTCCTTCCCGTGTTGTGTCAAGCCCACGGTTTGACG
CCTGCACAAGTGGTCGCCATCGCCAACAACAACGGCGGTAAGCAGGCGCTGGAAACAGTACAGCGCCTGC
TGCCTGTACTGTGCCAGGATCATGGACTGACCCCAGACCAGGTAGTCGCAATCGCGAACAATAATGGGGG
AAAGCAAGCCCTGGAAACCGTGCAAAGGTTGTTGCCGGTCCTTTGTCAAGACCACGGCCTGA
