>Addgene plasmid #39437 | TAL2067 | addgene partial sequence | sequence record 52685 | JDS-TALEN-F 5'-TAGGGGTCGGTAAACAGTGG-3'
ACTGTGGCGGGTGAGCTTAGGGGGCCTCCGCTCCAGCTCGACACCGGGCAGCTGCTGAAGATCGCGAAGA
GAGGGGGAGTAACAGCGGTAGAGGCAGTGCACGCCTGGCGCAATGCGCTCACCGGGGCCCCCTTGAACCT
GACCCCAGACCAGGTAGTCGCAATCGCGTCACATGACGGGGGAAAGCAAGCCCTGGAAACCGTGCAAAGG
TTGTTGCCGGTCCTTTGTCAAGACCACGGCCTTACACCGGAGCAAGTCGTGGCCATTGCAAGCAACATCG
GTGGCAAACAGGCTCTTGAGACGGTTCAGAGACTTCTCCCAGTTCTCTGTCAAGCCCACGGGCTGACTCC
CGATCAAGTTGTAGCGATTGCGTCGCATGACGGAGGGAAACAAGCATTGGAGACTGTCCAACGGCTCCTT
CCCGTGTTGTGTCAAGCCCACGGTTTGACGCCTGCACAAGTGGTCGCCATCGCCAACAACAACGGCGGTA
AGCAGGCGCTGGAAACAGTACAGCGCCTGCTGCCTGTACTGTGCCAGGATCATGGACTGACCCCAGACCA
GGTAGTCGCAATCGCGTCGAACATTGGGGGAAAGCAAGCCCTGGAAACCGTGCAAAGGTTGTTGCCGGTC
CTTTGTCAAGACCACGGCCTTACACCGGAGCAAGTCGTGGCCATTGCAAATAATAACGGTGGCAAACAGG
CTCTTGAGACGGTTCAGAGACTTCTCCCAGTTCTCTGTCAAGCCCACGGGCTGACTCCCGATCAAGTTGT
AGCGATTGCGAATAACAATGGAGGGAAACAAGCATTGGAGACTGTCCAACGGCTCCTTCCCGTGTTGTGT
CAAGCCCACGGTTTGACGCCTGCACAAGTGGTCGCCATCG
